>Addgene plasmid #53542 | pUAST myc mouse Rab35 DN | addgene partial sequence | sequence record 87183 | pCasper-hs 5'-GCAACTACTGAAATCTGCCAAG-3'
AGAGACTCTGAATAGGGAATTGGGAATTCGTTAACAGATCTGCGGCCGCGCCGCATGGAGCAGAAACTCA
TCTCTGAAGAGGATCTGAGATCTCGAGCTCAAGCTTCGAATTCTGCAGTCGACGGTACCGCGGGCCCGGG
ATCATCAACAAGTTTGTACAAAAAAGCAGGCTTAATGGCCCGGGACTACGACCACCTCTTCAAGCTGCTC
ATCATCGGCGACAGCGGTGTGGGCAAGAGCAGCTTGCTGTTACGATTCGCAGACAACACCTTCTCAGGCA
GCTACATCACCACAATCGGAGTGGATTTCAAGATTCGGACTGTGGAGATCAACGGGGAGAAGGTGAAGCT
GCAGATCTGGGACACGGCAGGGCAGGAGCGCTTCCGCACCATCACCTCTACGTATTATCGGGGGACCCAT
GGGGTCATTGTGGTTTACGACGTCACTAGTGCCGAGTCCTTTGTCAACGTCAAGCGATGGCTTCATGAAA
TCAACCAGAACTGTGACGATGTGTGCCGAATATTAGTGGGCAATAAGAATGATGACCCTGAGCGGAAGGT
GGTAGAGACAGAAGATGCCTACAAATTTGCCGGGCAGATGGGGATCCAGCTCTTTGAGACCAGTGCCAAG
GAGAACGTCAATGTGGAAGAGATGTTCAACTGTATCACAGAGCTGGTTCTGCGAGCAAAGAAAGACAACT
TGGCGAAACAGCAGCAGCAACAACAGAACGATGTGGTGAAGCTCACCAAAAACAGTAAACGAAAGAAACG
CTGCTGCTAAAACCCAGCTTTCTTGTACAAAGTGGTTGATGATCCTCTAGAGGATCTTTGTGAAGGAACC
TTACTTCTGTGGTGTGACATAATTGGACAAACTACCTACAGAGATTTAAAGCTCTAAGGTAAATATAA
