[The description below was written by a language model from this plasmid's Addgene catalogue record.]
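Description:
pUAST myc mouse Rab35 DN is an insect expression plasmid built on the pUAST backbone, the classic Drosophila vector for GAL4/UAS-controlled transgene expression. It is maintained in E. coli under ampicillin selection; the record lists its copy number as unknown and includes no feature table, so the origin of replication and any fly transformation marker or transposon elements are not documented here. The catalogue gives the promoter as GAL4, which for a pUAST-type vector means that transcription depends on GAL4 binding to upstream activating sequences placed ahead of a minimal promoter. The insert is therefore silent unless GAL4 is supplied, either from a co-transfected driver plasmid in cultured insect cells or from a tissue-specific driver line in flies. The listed sequencing primers suggest an hsp70-derived promoter region upstream of the insert and an SV40 polyadenylation signal downstream, consistent with standard pUAST architecture.

The payload is mouse Rab35, a small Rab-family GTPase, introduced by Gateway recombination and fused at its N terminus to a myc epitope tag contributed by the backbone. The coding sequence carries the S22N substitution, which the record designates as a dominant-negative (DN) form. Mutations of this type in the nucleotide-binding region of small GTPases generally favour the inactive, GDP-bound or nucleotide-free state and interfere with activation of the endogenous protein. The myc tag allows detection by immunoblotting or immunostaining. The stated purpose is expression of myc-tagged dominant-negative Rab35, and the associated study concerns Rab35 control of actin bundling through recruitment of fascin, so the construct serves to inhibit Rab35 function in that context.
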