Addgene plasmid #53542: pUAST myc mouse Rab35 DN
Purpose: expression of myc tagged mouse Rab35 DN mutant
Depositing lab: Matthew Scott. Depositing organization: Stanford University. Publication: Rab35 controls actin bundling by recruiting fascin as an effector protein. Zhang J, Fonovic M, Suyama K, Bogyo M, Scott MP. Science. 2009 Sep 4;325(5945):1250-4. doi: 10.1126/science.1174921. PubMed 19729655.
Backbone
  Vector backbone: pUAST
  Vector type: Insect Expression
Growth in bacteria
  Bacterial resistance: Ampicillin, 100 μg/mL
  Growth temperature: 37°C
  Growth strain: DH5alpha
  Copy number: Unknown
Gene/Insert
  Gene/Insert name: Rab35
  Species: M. musculus (mouse)
  Mutation: S22N
  Entrez Gene: Rab35 (a.k.a. 9530019H02Rik, AU040256, H-ray, RAB1C, RAY)
  Promoter: GAL4
  Tag / fusion protein: myc (N terminal on backbone)
  Cloning method: Gateway Cloning
  Sequencing primers: 5′ pCasper-hs; 3′ SV40pA-R
Terms and licenses: Academic/Nonprofit Terms; Industry Terms: Not Available to Industry
How to cite: pUAST myc mouse Rab35 DN was a gift from Matthew Scott (Addgene plasmid # 53542 ; http://n2t.net/addgene:53542 ; RRID:Addgene_53542)
